>Addgene plasmid #211460 | pcDNA3-ApaLIE225A, K227A-HA | addgene full sequence | sequence record 419152 | Addgene NGS Result
AGATCCTTTTAAATTAAAAATGAAGTTTTAAATCAATCTAAAGTATATATGAGTAAACTTGGTCTGACAG
TTACCAATGCTTAATCAGTGAGGCACCTATCTCAGCGATCTGTCTATTTCGTTCATCCATAGTTGCCTGA
CTCCCCGTCGTGTAGATAACTACGATACGGGAGGGCTTACCATCTGGCCCCAGTGCTGCAATGATACCGC
GAGACCCACCCTTGGAGGCTCCAGATTTATCAGCAATAAACCAGCCAGCCGGAAGGGCCGAGCGCAGAAG
TGGTCCTGCAACTTTATCCGCCTCCATCCAGTCTATTAATTGTTGCCGGGAAGCTAGAGTAAGTAGTTCG
CCAGTTAATAGTTTGCGCAACGTTGTTGCCATTGCTACAGGCATCGTGGTGTCACGCTCGTCGTTTGGTA
TGGCTTCATTCAGCTCCGGTTCCCAACGATCAAGGCGAGTTACATGATCCCCCATGTTGTGCAAAAAAGC
GGTTAGCTCCTTCGGTCCTCCGATCGTTGTCAGAAGTAAGTTGGCCGCAGTGTTATCACTCATGGTTATG
GCAGCACTGCATAATTCTCTTACTGTCATGCCATCCGTAAGATGCTTTTCTGTGACTGGTGAGTACTCAA
CCAAGTCATTCTGAGAATAGTGTATGCGGCGACCGAGTTGCTCTTGCCCGGCGTCAATACGGGATAATAC
CGCGCCACATAGCAGAACTTTAAAAGTGCTCATCATTGGAAAACGTTCTTCGGGGCGAAAACTCTCAAGG
ATCTTACCGCTGTTGAGATCCAGTTCGATGTAACCCACTCGTGCACCCAACTGATCTTCAGCATCTTTTA
CTTTCACCAGCGTTTCTGGGTGAGCAAAAACAGGAAGGCAAAATGCCGCAAAAAAGGGAATAAGGGCGAC
ACGGAAATGTTGAATACTCATACTCTTCCTTTTTCAATATTATTGAAGCATTTATCAGGGTTATTGTCTC
ATGAGCGGATACATATTTGAATGTATTTAGAAAAATAAACAAATAGGGGTTCCGCGCACATTTCCCCGAA
AAGTGCCACCTGACGTCGACGGATCGGGAGATCTCCCGATCCCCTATGGTGCACTCTCAGTACAATCTGC
TCTGATGCCGCATAGTTAAGCCAGTATCTGCTCCCTGCTTGTGTGTTGGAGGTCGCTGAGTAGTGCGCGA
GCAAAATTTAAGCTACAACAAGGCAAGGCTTGACCGACAATTGCATGAAGAATCTGCTTAGGGTTAGGCG
TTTTGCGCTGCTTCGCGATGTACGGGCCAGATATACGCGTTGACATTGATTATTGACTAGTTATTAATAG
TAATCAATTACGGGGTCATTAGTTCATAGCCCATATATGGAGTTCCGCGTTACATAACTTACGGTAAATG
GCCCGCCTGGCTGACCGCCCAACGACCCCCGCCCATTGACGTCAATAATGACGTATGTTCCCATAGTAAC
GCCAATAGGGACTTTCCATTGACGTCAATGGGTGGAGTATTTACGGTAAACTGCCCACTTGGCAGTACAT
CAAGTGTATCATATGCCAAGTACGCCCCCTATTGACGTCAATGACGGTAAATGGCCCGCCTGGCATTATG
CCCAGTACATGACCTTATGGGACTTTCCTACTTGGCAGTACATCTACGTATTAGTCATCGCTATTACCAT
GGTGATGCGGTTTTGGCAGTACATCAATGGGCGTGGATAGCGGTTTGACTCACGGGGATTTCCAAGTCTC
CACCCCATTGACGTCAATGGGAGTTTGTTTTGGCACCAAAATCAACGGGACTTTCCAAAATGTCGTAACA
ACTCCGCCCCATTGACGCAAATGGGCGGTAGGCGTGTACGGTGGGAGGTCTATATAAGCAGAGCTCTCTG
GCTAACTAGAGAACCCACTGCTTACTGGCTTATCGAAATTAATACGACTCACTATAGGGAGACCCAAGCT
AGCTTGGTACCGAGCTCGGATCCACTAGTAACGGCCGCCAGTGTGCTGGAATTCGGGTACTCCGTGCCAT
CATGTCCGTCCTGACGCCGCTGCTGCTGCGGGGCTTGACAGGCTCGGCCCGGCGGCTCCCAGTGCCGCGC
GCCAAGATCCATTCGTTGCCGCCGGAGGGGAAGCTTATGACCACACGACAGCGCTTATCTGCTGAGAGAT
CTCAGCAGCTTACCCGTCTGCTCACTATCACTAAAACCGCTAACATGCGGGCCTTAATGGAGGCTAGCGA
ACTCGCTAAAGTAATTGCCCTGGTGGCGGTTGACATAGGTAAGTCAGACGAGATGGCCAGAGCTTTCCCC
GTGCTGTGGCCAAAAATCAGTCCTCAGCAAGAATATTACGCAACAGCGGTTGACTGGTTCACCAACCCCG
ATGAAACCGTCACCTCTTTCGATGTGGTGGATATGCTAGATGCCGGCACTTCCCTGGACCAAGACTTCAT
GACTTATCTGAAATGTCTAACTGAACTGCACAAGCGACGGAGAAAATACGGCCTGATCCTGCAGAGGCAG
CCTCTACCAACGATGGTGCAGGTTTCGCCCCGAGCACTGATGGAATACGGACCTGACTTTCCGCCCGAGG
CACTGGCTAGCTGGCTTACCTGGCGGAAGTTTTTTTACGACCTTGACAACAGGTCTGCCCAGGAAACAGG
GTACTTGTTCGAACCCATTCTGGCCGCCGCCATCGGAGGCGAGGCAAAATCTGCCAGAGAGCGTGTCGTA
AGACGCACCGACGATCCAACGAAGGGCAGGCAGGTGGATTGCTGGAAGGTGCTCCCTGATGGTACGCCTC
TGGCTTATGCGTTGGCGCTTCGGGTGACAATTGCAGCGAGCGGGCAAGGCAGATTTGGAGAGGAGCTGAG
CTTCGCTCGGGACTGCAGCAGCTCCGGCGCTAAGCCGATCCTCGTGGTCCTGGATCCAACAGAAAATGAC
AAGCTCACTGGATTGCAAGCCGCATACCGCGAGGTTGGAGGCGCCGCATATGTGGGGGATGCCGCCTGGG
CTCACTTAGAGGACGAGGCTGGTGCTACCATGGCCAGTTTTATAGAGCGCTATGTCAGGGTGCCAGTAGC
ATCAGTCAGTTCCTTCGAAAGGGTCATTGAGGGAGATGCCACAAAGCGCTCCTTGATCCTGCAGGACCTC
CAGGCCCGACTCGATGGTAATGAGCTTACAATCTCCCTGGGAGGCCATCAGCGGTTGGTGGAAAGGCATG
AGGACCAGAGTCTCGCAGCGGACGGCGATGACGATTCAGAGCTCTACCCCTATGATGTGCCAGATTACGC
CTGAGCTCTGAGCGGCCGCTCTAGAGGGCCCTATTCTATAGTGTCACCTAAATGCTAGAGCTCGCTGATC
AGCCTCGACTGTGCCTTCTAGTTGCCAGCCATCTGTTGTTTGCCCCTCCCCCGTGCCTTCCTTGACCCTG
GAAGGTGCCACTCCCACTGTCCTTTCCTAATAAAATGAGGAAATTGCATCGCATTGTCTGAGTAGGTGTC
ATTCTATTCTGGGGGGTGGGGTGGGGCAGGACAGCAAGGGGGAGGATTGGGAAGACAATAGCAGGCATGC
TGGGGATGCGGTGGGCTCTATGGCTTCTGAGGCGGAAAGAACCAGCTGGGGCTCTAGGGGGTATCCCC
[124 nt withheld, positions 3639-3762]
C
[91 nt withheld, positions 3764-3854]
A
[49 nt withheld, positions 3856-3904]
CCTTTGACGTTGGAGTCCACGTTCTTT
[37 nt withheld, positions 3932-3968]
ACCCTATCTCGGTCTATTCTTTTGATTTATAAGGGATTTTGCCGATTTCGGCCTATTGGTTAAAAAATGA
GCTGATTTAACAAAAATTTAACGCGAATTAATTCTGTGGAATGTGTGTCAGTTAGGGTGTGGAAAGTCCC
CAGGCTCCCCAGCAGGCAGAAGTATGCAAAGCATGCATCTCAATTAGTCAGCAACCAGGTGTGGAAAGTC
CCCAGGCTCCCCAGCAGGCAGAAGTATGCAAAGCATGCATCTCAATTAGTCAGCAACCATAGTCCCGCCC
CTAACTCCGCCCATCCCGCCCCTAACTCCGCCCAGTTCCGCCCATTCTCCGCCCCATGGCTGACTAATTT
TTTTTATTTATGCAGAGGCCGAGGCCGCCTCTGCCTCTGAGCTATTCCAGAAGTAGTGAGGAGGCTTTTT
TGGAGGCCTAGGCTTTTGCAAAAAGCTCCCGGGAGCTTGTATATCCATTTTCGGATCTGATCAAGAGACA
GGATGAGGATCGTTTCGCATGATTGAACAAGATGGATTGCACGCAGGTTCTCCGGCCGCTTGGGTGGAGA
GGCTATTCGGCTATGACTGGGCACAACAGACAATCGGCTGCTCTGATGCCGCCGTGTTCCGGCTGTCAGC
GCAGGGGCGCCCGGTTCTTTTTGTCAAGACCGACCTGTCCGGTGCCCTGAATGAACTGCAGGACGAGGCA
GCGCGGCTATCGTGGCTGGCCACGACGGGCGTTCCTTGCGCAGCTGTGCTCGACGTTGTCACTGAAGCGG
GAAGGGACTGGCTGCTATTGGGCGAAGTGCCGGGGCAGGATCTCCTGTCATCTCACCTTGCTCCTGCCGA
GAAAGTATCCATCATGGCTGATGCAATGCGGCGGCTGCATACGCTTGATCCGGCTACCTGCCCATTCGAC
CACCAAGCGAAACATCGCATCGAGCGAGCACGTACTCGGATGGAAGCCGGTCTTGTCGATCAGGATGATC
TGGACGAAGAGCATCAGGGGCTCGCGCCAGCCGAACTGTTCGCCAGGCTCAAGGCGCGCATGCCCGACGG
CGAGGATCTCGTCGTGACCCATGGCGATGCCTGCTTGCCGAATATCATGGTGGAAAATGGCCGCTTTTCT
GGATTCATCGACTGTGGCCGGCTGGGTGTGGCGGACCGCTATCAGGACATAGCGTTGGCTACCCGTGATA
TTGCTGAAGAGCTTGGCGGCGAATGGGCTGACCGCTTCCTCGTGCTTTACGGTATCGCCGCTCCCGATTC
GCAGCGCATCGCCTTCTATCGCCTTCTTGACGAGTTCTTCTGAGCGGGACTCTGGGGTTCGAAATGACCG
ACCAAGCGACGCCCAACCTGCCATCACGAGATTTCGATTCCACCGCCGCCTTCTATGAAAGGTTGGGCTT
CGGAATCGTTTTCCGGGACGCCGGCTGGATGATCCTCCAGCGCGGGGATCTCATGCTGGAGTTCTTCGCC
CACCCCAACTTGTTTATTGCAGCTTATAATGGTTACAAATAAAGCAATAGCATCACAAATTTCACAAATA
AAGCATTTTTTTCACTGCATTCTAGTTGTGGTTTGTCCAAACTCATCAATGTATCTTATCATGTCTGTAT
ACCGTCGACCTCTAGCTAGAGCTTGGCGTAATCATGGTCATAGCTGTTTCCTGTGTGAAATTGTTATCCG
CTCACAATTCCACACAACATACGAGCCGGAAGCATAAAGTGTAAAGCCTGGGGTGCCTAATGAGTGAGCT
AACTCACATTAATTGCGTTGCGCTCACTGCCCGCTTTCCAGTCGGGAAACCTGTCGTGCCAGCTGCATTA
ATGAATCGGCCAACGCGCGGGGAGAGGCGGTTTGCGTATTGGGCGCTCTTCCGCTTCCTCGCTCACTGAC
TCGCTGCGCTCGGTCGTTCGGCTGCGGCGAGCGGTATCAGCTCACTCAAAGGCGGTAATACGGTTATCCA
CAGAATCAGGGGATAACGCAGGAAAGAACATGTGAGCAAAAGGCCAGCAAAAGGCCAGGAACCGTAAAAA
GGCCGCGTTGCTGGCGTTTTTCCATAGGCTCCGCCCCCCTGACGAGCATCACAAAAATCGACGCTCAAGT
CAGAGGTGGCGAAACCCGACAGGACTATAAAGATACCAGGCGTTTCCCCCTGGAAGCTCCCTCGTGCGCT
CTCCTGTTCCGACCCTGCCGCTTACCGGATACCTGTCCGCCTTTCTCCCTTCGGGAAGCGTGGCGCTTTC
TCATAGCTCACGCTGTAGGTATCTCAGTTCGGTGTAGGTCGTTCGCTCCAAGCTGGGCTGTGTGCACGAA
CCCCCCGTTCAGCCCGACCGCTGCGCCTTATCCGGTAACTATCGTCTTGAGTCCAACCCGGTAAGACACG
ACTTATCGCCACTGGCAGCAGCCACTGGTAACAGGATTAGCAGAGCGAGGTATGTAGGCGGTGCTACAGA
GTTCTTGAAGTGGTGGCCTAACTACGGCTACACTAGAAGAACAGTATTTGGTATCTGCGCTCTGCTGAAG
CCAGTTACCTTCGGAAAAAGAGTTGGTAGCTCTTGATCCGGCAAACAAACCACCGCTGGTAGCGGTGGTT
TTTTTGTTTGCAAGCAGCAGATTACGCGCAGAAAAAAAGGATCTCAAGAAGATCCTTTGATCTTTTCTAC
GGGGTCTGACGCTCAGTGGAACGAAAACTCACGTTAAGGGATTTTGGTCATGAGATTATCAAAAAGGATC
TTCACCT
Features (pLannotate 1.2.2; 22 found; start..end, strand, type, name):
     71..931     -  CDS            AmpR: β-lactamase; bla; confers resistance to ampicillin, carbenicillin, and related antibiotics
    932..1036    -  promoter       AmpR promoter: bla
   1095..1147    -  misc_feature   bom (fragment): basis of mobility region from pBR322
   1302..1681    +  enhancer       CMV enhancer: human cytomegalovirus immediate early enhancer
   1682..1885    +  promoter       CMV promoter: human cytomegalovirus (CMV) immediate early promoter
   1881..1914    +  LTR            5' LTR (truncated) (fragment): truncated 5' long terminal repeat (LTR) from HIV-1
   1930..1948    +  promoter       T7 promoter: promoter for bacteriophage T7 RNA polymerase
   2032..2106    +  CDS            COX8 presequence: mitochondrial presequence of human cytochrome c oxidase subunit VIII (Rizutto et al., 1989)
   2137..3261    +  CDS            apaLIR: T2A1_ACEPA - Protein predicted: Swiss-Prot protein existence level 4. Recognizes the double-stranded sequence GTGCAC and cleaves after G-1. From Acetobacter pasteurianus (Acetobacter turbidans).
   3325..3343    -  promoter       SP6 promoter: promoter for bacteriophage SP6 RNA polymerase
   3369..3593    +  polyA_signal   bGH poly(A) signal: bovine growth hormone polyadenylation signal
   3597..3618    +  promoter       SV40 promoter (fragment): SV40 enhancer and early promoter
   3639..4067    +  rep_origin     f1 ori (sequence partly withheld): f1 bacteriophage origin of replication; arrow indicates direction of (+) strand synthesis
   4081..4410    +  promoter       SV40 promoter: SV40 enhancer and early promoter
   4477..5268    +  CDS            neo: KKA2_KLEPN - Also known as kan, nptII. Experimental evidence at protein level: Swiss-Prot protein existence level 1. Resistance to kanamycin, neomycin, paromomycin, ribostamycin, butirosin and gentamicin B. From Klebsiella pneumoniae.
   5292..5450    +  CDS            ble (fragment): BLE_KLEPN - Experimental evidence at protein level: Swiss-Prot protein existence level 1. Binding protein with a strong affinity to the bleomycin family of antibiotics. Binds to CL990; an antimitotic-antibiotic compound. From Klebsiella pneumoniae.
   5445..5566    +  polyA_signal   SV40 poly(A) signal: SV40 polyadenylation signal
   5639..5655    -  protein_bind   lac operator: The lac repressor binds to the lac operator to inhibit transcription in E. coli. This inhibition can be relieved by adding lactose or isopropyl-β-D-thiogalactopyranoside (IPTG). lac repressor encoded by lacI
   5663..5693    -  promoter       lac promoter: promoter for the E. coli lac operon
   5708..5729    -  protein_bind   CAP binding site: CAP binding activates transcription in the presence of cAMP. E. coli catabolite activator protein
   5742..5834    -  CDS            lacI (fragment): lac repressor; lacI; The lac repressor binds to the lac operator to inhibit transcription in E. coli. This inhibition can be relieved by adding lactose or isopropyl-β-D-thiogalactopyranoside (IPTG).
   6017..6605    -  rep_origin     ori: high-copy-number ColE1/pMB1/pBR322/pUC origin of replication
