[The description below was written by a language model from this plasmid's Addgene catalogue record and pLannotate feature annotations shown in this document.]
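Description:
pcDNA3-ApaLIE225A, K227A-HA is a mammalian expression plasmid of about 6.7 kb built on the pcDNA3 backbone. It encodes a mitochondrially targeted form of the restriction endonuclease ApaLI carrying two alanine substitutions, E225A and K227A. It is propagated in E. coli through a high-copy ColE1/pUC-type origin and selected with ampicillin via the β-lactamase gene. The depositor notes that kanamycin can also be used, consistent with the neo (nptII) gene on the backbone. In mammalian cells, that same cassette, driven by the SV40 early promoter and ended by the SV40 poly(A) signal, allows G418 selection of stable transfectants. An f1 origin and several small annotated fragments (bom, lac promoter/operator region, ble and HIV-1 LTR matches) are backbone remnants with no stated role.

The expression unit uses the CMV immediate-early enhancer and promoter and the bovine growth hormone polyadenylation signal, with flanking T7 and SP6 promoters typical of pcDNA3. The insert, cloned between HindIII and NotI, begins with the presequence of human cytochrome c oxidase subunit VIII, which directs import into the mitochondrial matrix. This is followed by the ApaLI coding sequence from Acetobacter pasteurianus, an enzyme that recognises GTGCAC. A C-terminal HA epitope is recorded in the catalogue for detection, although the feature table does not annotate it separately.

The stated purpose is simply to express the mitochondrially localised double mutant. The record does not spell out the effect of the substitutions. The associated study concerns cellular responses to mitochondrial DNA breaks, so the mutant plausibly serves as a control alongside active mitochondrial ApaLI, but this is an inference.
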