Addgene plasmid #211460: pcDNA3-ApaLIE225A, K227A-HA
Purpose: Express mitochondrial localized ApaLI with E225A and K227A mutations
Depositing lab: Agnel Sfeir. Depositing organization: Memorial Sloan-Kettering Cancer Center. Publication: Mitochondrial DNA breaks activate an integrated stress response to reestablish homeostasis. Fu Y, Sacco O, DeBitetto E, Kanshin E, Ueberheide B, Sfeir A. Mol Cell. 2023 Oct 8:S1097-2765(23)00753-0. doi: 10.1016/j.molcel.2023.09.026. PubMed 37832546.
Backbone
  Vector backbone: pcDNA3
  Backbone size w/o insert (bp): 5530
  Total vector size (bp): 6702
  Vector type: Mammalian Expression
  Selectable markers: Neomycin (select with G418)
Growth in bacteria
  Bacterial resistance: Ampicillin, 100 μg/mL
  Growth temperature: 37°C
  Growth strain: NEB Stable
  Copy number: Unknown
Gene/Insert
  Gene/Insert name: ApaLI-E225A-K227A
  Insert size (bp): 1172
  Mutation: E225A, K227A
  Promoter: CMV
  Tag / fusion protein: HA (C terminal on backbone)
  Cloning method: Restriction Enzyme; 5′ cloning site HindIII (not destroyed); 3′ cloning site NotI (not destroyed)
  Sequencing primers: 5′ CGCAAATGGGCGGTAGGCGTG; 3′ TAGAAGGCACAGTCGAGG
Terms and licenses: Academic/Nonprofit Terms; Industry Terms: Not Available to Industry
Depositor comments: Ampicillin or Kanamycin may be used as bacterial resistance.
How to cite: pcDNA3-ApaLIE225A, K227A-HA was a gift from Agnel Sfeir (Addgene plasmid # 211460 ; http://n2t.net/addgene:211460 ; RRID:Addgene_211460)
